Addgene plasmid #159831: pSEM254 - sgRNA mosTI neoR
Purpose: Single copy or array insertion by MosTI using split NeoR selection
Depositing lab: Christian Froekjaer-Jensen. Depositing organization: King Abdullah University of Science and Technology (KAUST). Publication: Modular safe-harbor transgene insertion (MosTI) for targeted single-copy and extrachromosomal array integration in C. elegans. El Mouridi S, Alkhaldi F, Frokjaer-Jensen C. G3 (Bethesda). 2022 Jul 28. pii: 6651068. doi: 10.1093/g3journal/jkac184. PubMed 35900171.
Backbone
  Vector backbone: pTwist+Amp+High+Copy
  Vector type: Worm Expression
Growth in bacteria
  Bacterial resistance: Ampicillin, 100 μg/mL
  Growth temperature: 37°C
  Growth strain: DH5alpha
  Copy number: High Copy
Gene/Insert
  Gene/Insert name: sgRNA mosTI neoR
  Species: C. elegans (nematode)
  Mutation: Not applicable
  Cloning method: Unknown
Terms and licenses: Academic/Nonprofit Terms; Industry Terms: Not Available to Industry
Depositor comments: See www.wormbuilder.org for more information. Please visit https://www.biorxiv.org/content/10.1101/2022.04.19.488726v3 for bioRxiv preprint.
How to cite: pSEM254 - sgRNA mosTI neoR was a gift from Christian Froekjaer-Jensen (Addgene plasmid # 159831 ; http://n2t.net/addgene:159831 ; RRID:Addgene_159831)
