[The description below was written by a language model from this plasmid's Addgene catalogue record and pLannotate feature annotations shown in this document.]
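Description:
pSEM254 - sgRNA mosTI neoR is a small (about 2.5 kb) worm expression plasmid built on the pTwist Amp High Copy backbone. It supplies a single guide RNA for the MosTI (modular safe-harbor transgene insertion) system in C. elegans. In E. coli it is propagated from a high-copy ColE1/pUC-type origin and selected with ampicillin through a β-lactamase gene driven by its native bla promoter. The remaining annotated backbone elements are short remnants with no evident role in the construct's function: a lac operator fragment, a lacZα fragment spanning the sequence origin, and an attB1 Gateway recombination site.

The only annotated payload feature is a fragment of the Streptococcus pyogenes tracrRNA, which corresponds to the scaffold portion of a Cas9 sgRNA. This fits the insert name. The spacer that defines the target and the promoter driving sgRNA transcription in the worm are not annotated in the feature table or stated in the catalogue fields, so the record does not identify either. No Cas9 coding sequence appears on the plasmid, so the nuclease must be provided from another source.

According to the stated purpose, the plasmid is used for single-copy or array insertion by MosTI using split NeoR selection. In a split-marker design, a functional neomycin-resistance gene is presumably reconstituted only when the transgene integrates correctly at the landing site, which allows drug selection of true insertion events. The name suggests that this sgRNA directs cutting at the NeoR-type MosTI landing site, although the record does not describe the target explicitly.
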