Features (pLannotate 1.2.2; 7 found; start..end, strand, type, name):
    208..275     +  misc_RNA       tracrRNA (fragment): trans-activating CRISPR RNA for the Streptococcus pyogenes CRISPR/Cas9 system
    449..464     -  protein_bind   lac operator (fragment): The lac repressor binds to the lac operator to inhibit transcription in E. coli. This inhibition can be relieved by adding lactose or isopropyl-β-D-thiogalactopyranoside (IPTG). lac repressor encoded by lacI
    615..1203    -  rep_origin     ori: high-copy-number ColE1/pMB1/pBR322/pUC origin of replication
   1320..1344    -  protein_bind   attB1: mutant version of attB; recombination site for the Gateway® BP reaction BP Clonase™
   1444..2304    -  CDS            AmpR: β-lactamase; bla; confers resistance to ampicillin, carbenicillin, and related antibiotics
   2305..2409    -  promoter       AmpR promoter: bla
   2496..17      -  CDS            lacZα (fragment) (across the origin): LacZα fragment of β-galactosidase; lacZ fragment
>Addgene plasmid #159831 | pSEM254 - sgRNA mosTI neoR | addgene full sequence | sequence record 317751 | Addgene NGS Result
GTAAAACGACGGCCAGTCATGCATAATCCGCACGCATCTGGAATAAGGAAGTGCCATTCCGCCTGACCTC
GCCTCCCCGCACACTCAACACAGCGAGCGGCGGAACCCGCGGGGTGTCGGCCGCTCGGACACGCTCCCGT
ATATAACGACGCGGCGCGCGTCAAGTTGTGCTTCAGACTCGCAATGTAGGTTTAAGAGCTATGCTGGAAA
CAGCATAGCAAGTTTAAATAAGGCTAGTCCGTTATCAACTTGAAAAAGTGGCACCGAGTCGGTGCTTTTT
GTTTTTTGCCCATTTTTTGTAGTTTGAGACTGGAAAAATCGTAAATCAACCATAGTTTTAGGGCAAAATT
CTCGAAATTTTTCTAAAAATAGGCTAGGTGGAGGCTCAGTGATGATAAGTCTGCGATGGTGGATGCATGT
GTCATGGTCATAGCTGTTTCCTGTGTGAAATTGTTATCCGCTCAGAGGGCACAATCCTATTCCGCGCTAT
CCGACAATCTCCAAGACATTAGGTGGAGTTCAGTTCGGCGTATGGCATATGTCGCTGGAAAGAACATGTG
AGCAAAAGGCCAGCAAAAGGCCAGGAACCGTAAAAAGGCCGCGTTGCTGGCGTTTTTCCATAGGCTCCGC
CCCCCTGACGAGCATCACAAAAATCGACGCTCAAGTCAGAGGTGGCGAAACCCGACAGGACTATAAAGAT
ACCAGGCGTTTCCCCCTGGAAGCTCCCTCGTGCGCTCTCCTGTTCCGACCCTGCCGCTTACCGGATACCT
GTCCGCCTTTCTCCCTTCGGGAAGCGTGGCGCTTTCTCATAGCTCACGCTGTAGGTATCTCAGTTCGGTG
TAGGTCGTTCGCTCCAAGCTGGGCTGTGTGCACGAACCCCCCGTTCAGCCCGACCGCTGCGCCTTATCCG
GTAACTATCGTCTTGAGTCCAACCCGGTAAGACACGACTTATCGCCACTGGCAGCAGCCACTGGTAACAG
GATTAGCAGAGCGAGGTATGTAGGCGGTGCTACAGAGTTATTGAAGTGGTGGCCTAACTACGGCTACACT
AGAAGAACAGTATTTGGTATCTGCGCTCTGCTGAAGCCAGTTACCTTCGGAAAAAGAGTTGGTAGCTCTT
GATCCGGCAAACAAACCACCGCTGGTAGCGGTGGTTTTTTTGTTTGCAAGCAGCAGATTACGCGCAGAAA
AAAAGGATCTCAAGAAGATCCTTTGATCTTTTCTACGGGGTCTGACGCTCTATTCAACAAAGCCGCCGTC
CCGTCAAGTCAGCGTAAATGGGTAGGGGGCTTCAAATCGTCCTCGTGATACCAATTCGGAGCCTGCTTTT
TTGTACAAACTTGTTGATAATGGCAATTCAAGGATCTTCACCTAGATCCTTTTAAATTAAAAATGAAGTT
TTAAATCAATCTAAAGTATATATGAGTAAACTTGGTCTGACAGTTACCAATGCTTAATCAGTGAGGCACC
TATCTCAGCGATCTGTCTATTTCGTTCATCCATAGTTGCCTGACTCCCCGTCGTGTAGATAACTACGATA
CGGGAGGGCTTACCATCTGGCCCCAGTGCTGCAATGATACCGCGAGAGCCACGCTCACCGGCTCCAGATT
TATCAGCAATAAACCAGCCAGCCGGAAGGGCCGAGCGCAGAAGTGGTCCTGCAACTTTATCCGCCTCCAT
CCAGTCTATTAATTGTTGCCGGGAAGCTAGAGTAAGTAGTTCGCCAGTTAATAGTTTGCGCAACGTTGTT
GCCATTGCTACAGGCATCGTGGTGTCACGCTCGTCGTTTGGTATGGCTTCATTCAGCTCCGGTTCCCAAC
GATCAAGGCGAGTTACATGATCCCCCATGTTGTGCAAAAAAGCGGTTAGCTCCTTCGGTCCTCCGATCGT
TGTCAGAAGTAAGTTGGCCGCAGTGTTATCACTCATGGTTATGGCAGCACTGCATAATTCTCTTACTGTC
ATGCCATCCGTAAGATGCTTTTCTGTGACTGGTGAGTACTCAACCAAGTCATTCTGAGAATAGTGTATGC
GGCGACCGAGTTGCTCTTGCCCGGCGTCAATACGGGATAATACCGCGCCACATAGCAGAACTTTAAAAGT
GCTCATCATTGGAAAACGTTCTTCGGGGCGAAAACTCTCAAGGATCTTACCGCTGTTGAGATCCAGTTCG
ATGTAACCCACTCGTGCACCCAACTGATCTTCAGCATCTTTTACTTTCACCAGCGTTTCTGGGTGAGCAA
AAACAGGAAGGCAAAATGCCGCAAAAAAGGGAATAAGGGCGACACGGAAATGTTGAATACTCATACTCTT
CCTTTTTCAATATTATTGAAGCATTTATCAGGGTTATTGTCTCATGAGCGGATACATATTTGAATGTATT
TAGAAAAATAAACAAATAGGGGTTCCGCGCACATTTCCCCGAAAAGTGCCAGATACCTGAAACAAAACCC
ATCGTACGGCCAAGGAAGTCTCCAATAACTGTGATCCACCACAAGCGCCAGGGTTTTCCCAGTCACGACG
TT
